>Addgene plasmid #188905 | pEF mito-PAcGFP | addgene full sequence | sequence record 369496 | Addgene NGS Result
ATACATATTTGAATGTATTTAGAAAAATAAACAAATAGGGGTTCCGCGCACATTTCCCCGAAAAGTGCCA
CCTGGGTCGACATTGATTATTGACTAGATCATCGCGTGAGGCTCCGGTGCCCGTCAGTGGGCAGAGCGCA
CATCGCCCACAGTCCCCGAGAAGTTGGGGGGAGGGGTCGGCAATTGAACCGGTGCCTAGAGAAGGTGGCG
CGGGGTAAACTGGGAAAGTGATGTCGTGTACTGGCTCCGCCTTTTTCCCGAGGGTGGGGGAGAACCGTAT
ATAAGTGCAGTAGTCGCCGTGAACGTTCTTTTTCGCAACGGGTTTGCCGCCAGAACACAGGTAAGTGCCG
TGTGTGGTTCCCGCGGGCCTGGCCTCTTTACGGGTTATGGCCCTTGCGTGCCTTGAATTACTTCCACGCC
CCTGGCTGCAGTACGTGATTCTTGATCCCGAGCTTCGGGTTGGAAGTGGGTGGGAGAGTTCGAGGCCTTG
CGCTTAAGGAGCCCCTTCGCCTCGTGCTTGAGTTGAGGCCTGGCCTGGGCGCTGGGGCCGCCGCGTGCGA
ATCTGGTGGCACCTTCGCGCCTGTCTCGCTGCTTTCGATAAGTCTCTAGCCATTTAAAATTTTTGATGAC
CTGCTGCGACGCTTTTTTTCTGGCAAGATAGTCTTGTAAATGCGGGCCAAGATCTGCACACTGGTATTTC
GGTTTTTGGGGCCGCGGGCGGCGACGGGGCCCGTGCGTCCCAGCGCACATGTTCGGCGAGGCGGGGCCTG
CGAGCGCGGCCACCGAGAATCGGACGGGGGTAGTCTCAAGCTGGCCGGCCTGCTCTGGTGCCTGGCCTCG
CGCCGCCGTGTATCGCCCCGCCCTGGGCGGCAAGGCTGGCCCGGTCGGCACCAGTTGCGTGAGCGGAAAG
ATGGCCGCTTCCCGGCCCTGCTGCAGGGAGCTCAAAATGGAGGACGCGGCGCTCGGGAGAGCGGGCGGGT
GAGTCACCCACACAAAGGAAAAGGGCCTTTCCGTCCTCAGCCGTCGCTTCATGTGACTCCACGGAGTACC
GGGCGCCGTCCAGGCACCTCGATTAGTTCTCGAGCTTTTGGAGTACGTCGTCTTTAGGTTGGGGGGAGGG
GTTTTATGCGATGGAGTTTCCCCACACTGAGTGGGTGGAGACTGAAGTTAGGCCAGCTTGGCACTTGATG
TAATTCTCCTTGGAATTTGCCCTTTTTGAGTTTGGATCTTGGTTCATTCTCAAGCCTCAGACAGTGGTTC
AAAGTTTTTTTCTTCCATTTCAGGTGTCGTGAGGAATTCTGCAGTCGACGGTACCGCGGGCCCGCCACCA
TGTCCGTCCTGACGCCGCTGCTGCTGCGGGGCTTGACAGGCTCGGCCCGGCGGCTCCCAGTGCCGCGCGC
CAAGATCCATTCGTTGGGGGATCCACCGGTCGCCACCATGGTGAGCAAGGGCGAGGAGCTGTTCACCGGG
GTGGTGCCCATCCTGGTCGAGCTGGACGGCGACGTAAACGGCCACAAGTTCAGCGTGTCCGGCGAGGGCG
AGGGCGATGCCACCTACGGCAAGCTGACCCTGAAGTTCATCTGCACCACCGGCAAGCTGCCCGTGCCCTG
GCCCACCCTCGTGACCACCTTCAGCTACGGCGTGCAGTGCTTCAGCCGCTACCCCGACCACATGAAGCAG
CACGACTTCTTCAAGTCCGCCATGCCCGAAGGCTACGTCCAGGAGCGCACCATCTTCTTCAAGGACGACG
GCAACTACAAGACCCGCGCCGAGGTGAAGTTCGAGGGCGACACCCTGGTGAACCGCATCGAGCTGAAGGG
CATCGACTTCAAGGAGGACGGCAACATCCTGGGGCACAAGCTGGAGTACAACTACAACAGCCACAACGTC
TATATCATGGCCGACAAGCAGAAGAACGGCATCAAGGCCAACTTCAAGATCCGCCACAACATCGAGGACG
GCAGCGTGCAGCTCGCCGACCACTACCAGCAGAACACCCCCATCGGCGACGGCCCCGTGCTGCTGCCCGA
CAACCACTACCTGAGCCACCAGTCCGCCCTGAGCAAAGACCCCAACGAGAAGCGCGATCACATGGTCCTG
CTGGAGTTCGTGACCGCCGCCGGGATCACTCTCGGCTAAGGCCGCACTCCTCAGGTGCAGGCTGCCTATC
AGAAGGTGGTGGCTGGTGTGGCCAATGCCCTGGCTCACAAATACCACTGAGATCTTTTTCCCTCTGCCAA
AAATTATGGGGACATCATGAAGCCCCTTGAGCATCTGACTTCTGGCTAATAAAGGAAATTTATTTTCATT
GCAATAGTGTGTTGGAATTTTTTGTGTCTCTCACTCGGAAGGACATATGGGAGGGCAAATCATTTAAAAC
ATCAGAATGAGTATTTGGTTTAGAGTTTGGCAACATATGCCCATATGCTGGCTGCCATGAACAAAGGTTG
GCTATAAAGAGGTCATCAGTATATGAAACAGCCCCCTGCTGTCCATTCCTTATTCCATAGAAAAGCCTTG
ACTTGAGGTTAGATTTTTTTTATATTTTGTTTTGTGTTATTTTTTTCTTTAACATCCCTAAAATTTTCCT
TACATGTTTTACTAGCCAGATTTTTCCTCCTCTCCTGACTACTCCCAGTCATAGCTGTCCCTCTTCTCTT
ATGGAGATCCCTCGACCTGCAGCCCAAGCTTGGCGTAATCATGGTCATAGCTGTTTCCTGTGTGAAATTG
TTATCCGCTCACAATTCCACACAACATACGAGCCGGAAGCATAAAGTGTAAAGCCTGGGGTGCCTAATGA
GTGAGCTAACTCACATTAATTGCGTTGCGCTCACTGCCCGCTTTCCAGTCGGGAAACCTGTCGTGCCAGC
GGATCCGCATCTCAATTAGTCAGCAACCATAGTCCCGCCCCTAACTCCGCCCATCCCGCCCCTAACTCCG
CCCAGTTCCGCCCATTCTCCGCCCCATGGCTGACTAATTTTTTTTATTTATGCAGAGGCCGAGGCCGCCT
CGGCCTCTGAGCTATTCCAGAAGTAGTGAGGAGGCTTTTTTGGAGGCCTAGGCTTTTGCAAAAAGCTAAC
TTGTTTATTGCAGCTTATAATGGTTACAAATAAAGCAATAGCATCACAAATTTCACAAATAAAGCATTTT
TTTCACTGCATTCTAGTTGTGGTTTGTCCAAACTCATCAATGTATCTTATCATGTCTGGATCCGCTGCAT
TAATGAATCGGCCAACGCGCGGGGAGAGGCGGTTTGCGTATTGGGCGCTCTTCCGCTTCCTCGCTCACTG
ACTCGCTGCGCTCGGTCGTTCGGCTGCGGCGAGCGGTATCAGCTCACTCAAAGGCGGTAATACGGTTATC
CACAGAATCAGGGGATAACGCAGGAAAGAACATGTGAGCAAAAGGCCAGCAAAAGGCCAGGAACCGTAAA
AAGGCCGCGTTGCTGGCGTTTTTCCATAGGCTCCGCCCCCCTGACGAGCATCACAAAAATCGACGCTCAA
GTCAGAGGTGGCGAAACCCGACAGGACTATAAAGATACCAGGCGTTTCCCCCTGGAAGCTCCCTCGTGCG
CTCTCCTGTTCCGACCCTGCCGCTTACCGGATACCTGTCCGCCTTTCTCCCTTCGGGAAGCGTGGCGCTT
TCTCATAGCTCACGCTGTAGGTATCTCAGTTCGGTGTAGGTCGTTCGCTCCAAGCTGGGCTGTGTGCACG
AACCCCCCGTTCAGCCCGACCGCTGCGCCTTATCCGGTAACTATCGTCTTGAGTCCAACCCGGTAAGACA
CGACTTATCGCCACTGGCAGCAGCCACTGGTAACAGGATTAGCAGAGCGAGGTATGTAGGCGGTGCTACA
GAGTTCTTGAAGTGGTGGCCTAACTACGGCTACACTAGAAGAACAGTATTTGGTATCTGCGCTCTGCTGA
AGCCAGTTACCTTCGGAAAAAGAGTTGGTAGCTCTTGATCCGGCAAACAAACCACCGCTGGTAGCGGTGG
TTTTTTTGTTTGCAAGCAGCAGATTACGCGCAGAAAAAAAGGATCTCAAGAAGATCCTTTGATCTTTTCT
ACGGGGTCTGACGCTCAGTGGAACGAAAACTCACGTTAAGGGATTTTGGTCATGAGATTATCAAAAAGGA
TCTTCACCTAGATCCTTTTAAATTAAAAATGAAGTTTTAAATCAATCTAAAGTATATATGAGTAAACTTG
GTCTGACAGTTACCAATGCTTAATCAGTGAGGCACCTATCTCAGCGATCTGTCTATTTCGTTCATCCATA
GTTGCCTGACTCCCCGTCGTGTAGATAACTACGATACGGGAGGGCTTACCATCTGGCCCCAGTGCTGCAA
TGATACCGCGAGACCCACGCTCACCGGCTCCAGATTTATCAGCAATAAACCAGCCAGCCGGAAGGGCCGA
GCGCAGAAGTGGTCCTGCAACTTTATCCGCCTCCATCCAGTCTATTAATTGTTGCCGGGAAGCTAGAGTA
AGTAGTTCGCCAGTTAATAGTTTGCGCAACGTTGTTGCCATTGCTACAGGCATCGTGGTGTCACGCTCGT
CGTTTGGTATGGCTTCATTCAGCTCCGGTTCCCAACGATCAAGGCGAGTTACATGATCCCCCATGTTGTG
CAAAAAAGCGGTTAGCTCCTTCGGTCCTCCGATCGTTGTCAGAAGTAAGTTGGCCGCAGTGTTATCACTC
ATGGTTATGGCAGCACTGCATAATTCTCTTACTGTCATGCCATCCGTAAGATGCTTTTCTGTGACTGGTG
AGTACTCAACCAAGTCATTCTGAGAATAGTGTATGCGGCGACCGAGTTGCTCTTGCCCGGCGTCAATACG
GGATAATACCGCGCCACATAGCAGAACTTTAAAAGTGCTCATCATTGGAAAACGTTCTTCGGGGCGAAAA
CTCTCAAGGATCTTACCGCTGTTGAGATCCAGTTCGATGTAACCCACTCGTGCACCCAACTGATCTTCAG
CATCTTTTACTTTCACCAGCGTTTCTGGGTGAGCAAAAACAGGAAGGCAAAATGCCGCAAAAAAGGGAAT
AAGGGCGACACGGAAATGTTGAATACTCATACTCTTCCTTTTTCAATATTATTGAAGCATTTATCAGGGT
TATTGTCTCATGAGCGG
Features (pLannotate 1.2.2; 18 found; start..end, strand, type, name):
     79..97      +  enhancer       CMV enhancer (fragment): human cytomegalovirus immediate early enhancer
    111..1292    +  promoter       EF-1α promoter: strong constitutive promoter for human elongation factor EF-1α
   1294..1324    +  misc_feature   MCS (fragment): multiple cloning site
   1330..1404    +  CDS            COX8 presequence: mitochondrial presequence of human cytochrome c oxidase subunit VIII (Rizutto et al., 1989)
   1438..2136    +  CDS            PA-GFP: PA-GFP is a photoactivatable green fluorescent protein published in 2002, derived from Aequorea victoria.
   2146..2217    +  CDS            HBB (fragment): HBB_PONPY - Experimental evidence at transcript level: Swiss-Prot protein existence level 2. Involved in oxygen transport from the lung to the various peripheral tissues. From Pongo pygmaeus (Bornean orangutan).
   2288..2343    +  polyA_signal   β-globin poly(A) signal: rabbit β-globin polyadenylation signal (Gil and Proudfoot, 1987)
   2728..2744    -  protein_bind   lac operator: The lac repressor binds to the lac operator to inhibit transcription in E. coli. This inhibition can be relieved by adding lactose or isopropyl-β-D-thiogalactopyranoside (IPTG). lac repressor encoded by lacI
   2752..2782    -  promoter       lac promoter: promoter for the E. coli lac operon
   2797..2818    -  protein_bind   CAP binding site: CAP binding activates transcription in the presence of cAMP. E. coli catabolite activator protein
   2831..2870    -  CDS            lacI (fragment): lac repressor; lacI; The lac repressor binds to the lac operator to inhibit transcription in E. coli. This inhibition can be relieved by adding lactose or isopropyl-β-D-thiogalactopyranoside (IPTG).
   2877..2899    +  promoter       SV40 promoter (fragment): SV40 enhancer and early promoter
   2923..3058    +  rep_origin     SV40 ori: SV40 origin of replication
   3078..3212    +  polyA_signal   SV40 poly(A) signal: SV40 polyadenylation signal
   3214..3268    -  CDS            lacI (fragment): lac repressor; lacI; The lac repressor binds to the lac operator to inhibit transcription in E. coli. This inhibition can be relieved by adding lactose or isopropyl-β-D-thiogalactopyranoside (IPTG).
   3451..4039    -  rep_origin     ori: high-copy-number ColE1/pMB1/pBR322/pUC origin of replication
   4210..5070    -  CDS            AmpR: β-lactamase; bla; confers resistance to ampicillin, carbenicillin, and related antibiotics
   5071..48      -  promoter       AmpR promoter (across the origin): bla
