[The description below was written by a language model from this plasmid's Addgene catalogue record and pLannotate feature annotations shown in this document.]
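Description:
pEF mito-PAcGFP is a 5.1 kb mammalian expression plasmid built on a pEF backbone that produces a photoactivatable green fluorescent protein targeted to mitochondria. It is propagated in E. coli from a high-copy ColE1/pUC-type origin and selected with ampicillin through the β-lactamase gene and its native promoter. No mammalian selection marker is annotated, so the plasmid appears suited to transient expression. A short SV40 origin is present, which would permit episomal amplification in cells expressing large T antigen. The scattered lac operator, lac promoter, CAP site and small lacI fragments are remnants of the cloning backbone rather than functional parts of the design.

The expression cassette is driven by the strong constitutive human EF-1α promoter, preceded by a very short CMV enhancer fragment that is probably only a vestige. Downstream of a residual multiple cloning site lies the mitochondrial presequence of human cytochrome c oxidase subunit VIII (COX8), fused to the N terminus of the fluorescent protein so that the product is imported into the mitochondrial matrix. The reporter is annotated as PA-GFP, an Aequorea-derived photoactivatable variant, although the construct name suggests PAcGFP; the record lists the insert simply as synthetic. The transcript is terminated by a rabbit β-globin polyadenylation signal, and the adjacent "HBB" hit most likely reflects β-globin 3′ sequence belonging to that terminator region rather than a separate coding element.

Because the protein is only weakly fluorescent until illuminated with activating light, a chosen subset of mitochondria can be marked and followed over time. The associated work examined the axonal mitochondrial network in rat hippocampal neurons, consistent with use in tracking mitochondrial movement, fusion and connectivity.
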