Addgene plasmid #188905: pEF mito-PAcGFP
Purpose: Expresses mitochondrial photoactivatable GFP
Depositing lab: Edwin Chapman. Depositing organization: University of Wisconsin, Madison. Publication: Mitofusin 2 Sustains the Axonal Mitochondrial Network to Support Presynaptic Ca(2+) Homeostasis and the Synaptic Vesicle Cycle in Rat Hippocampal Axons. Vevea JD, Chapman ER. J Neurosci. 2023 May 10;43(19):3421-3438. doi: 10.1523/JNEUROSCI.1356-22.2023. Epub 2023 Mar 30. PubMed 36997314.
Backbone
  Vector backbone: pEF
  Vector type: Mammalian Expression
Growth in bacteria
  Bacterial resistance: Ampicillin, 100 μg/mL
  Growth temperature: 37°C
  Growth strain: NEB Stable
  Copy number: High Copy
Gene/Insert
  Gene/Insert name: mitochondrial photoactivatable GFP
  Species: Synthetic
  Tag / fusion protein: Mitochondrial leader sequence: MSVLTPLLLRGLTGSARRLPVPRAKIHSLGDPPVAT (N terminal on insert)
  Cloning method: Unknown
Terms and licenses: Academic/Nonprofit Terms; Industry Terms: Not Available to Industry
Depositor comments: Please visit https://doi.org/10.1101/2022.07.06.499030 for bioRxiv preprint.
How to cite: pEF mito-PAcGFP was a gift from Edwin Chapman (Addgene plasmid # 188905 ; http://n2t.net/addgene:188905 ; RRID:Addgene_188905)
